Addgene plasmid #137005: CMV-mMaroon-KIX-mMaroon
Purpose: mMaroon-KIX acceptor for R-CREB
Depositing lab: Ryohei Yasuda. Depositing organization: Max Planck Florida Institute. Publication: In Vivo Imaging of the Coupling between Neuronal and CREB Activity in the Mouse Brain. Laviv T, Scholl B, Parra-Bueno P, Foote B, Zhang C, Yan L, Hayano Y, Chu J, Yasuda R. Neuron. 2019 Dec 17. pii: S0896-6273(19)31037-2. doi: 10.1016/j.neuron.2019.11.028. PubMed 31883788.
Backbone
  Vector backbone: EGFP-C1
  Backbone size w/o insert (bp): 4000
  Total vector size (bp): 5700
  Vector type: Mammalian Expression
Growth in bacteria
  Bacterial resistance: Kanamycin, 50 μg/mL
  Growth temperature: 37°C
  Growth strain: DH5alpha
  Copy number: High Copy
Gene/Insert
  Gene/Insert name: KIX domain
  Species: R. norvegicus (rat)
  Insert size (bp): 220
  GenBank ID: crebbp
  Entrez Gene: Crebbp (a.k.a. CBP, RSTS, RTS)
  Promoter: CMV
  Tag / fusion protein: mMaroon (N terminal on insert); mMaroon (C terminal on insert)
  Cloning method: Gibson Cloning
  Sequencing primers: 5′ CMV_For
Resource information
  A portion of this plasmid was derived from a plasmid made by: KIX domain was a gift from Oliver Griesbeck
Terms and licenses: Academic/Nonprofit Terms; Industry Terms: Not Available to Industry
How to cite: CMV-mMaroon-KIX-mMaroon was a gift from Ryohei Yasuda (Addgene plasmid # 137005 ; http://n2t.net/addgene:137005 ; RRID:Addgene_137005)
