[The description below was written by a language model from this plasmid's Addgene catalogue record and pLannotate feature annotations shown in this document.]
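Description:
CMV-mMaroon-KIX-mMaroon is a mammalian expression plasmid of about 5.7 kb built on the EGFP-C1 backbone. It encodes the acceptor half of the R-CREB sensor, a fluorescence-based reporter of CREB activity. The human cytomegalovirus immediate-early enhancer and promoter drive a single fusion protein in which the KIX domain of rat CREB-binding protein (Crebbp, about 220 bp) lies between two copies of mMaroon1. This is a monomeric far-red fluorescent protein derived from Entacmaea quadricolor. In the feature table the two mMaroon1 coding sequences are separated by residual multiple-cloning-site fragments that bracket an unannotated gap. The position and size of this gap match the KIX insert, which was introduced by Gibson assembly. An SV40 polyadenylation signal terminates the transcript. A short large T antigen fragment is annotated just downstream of the second mMaroon1, but the record does not say what it does.

The plasmid replicates in E. coli at high copy from a ColE1/pUC-type origin and also carries an f1 origin. A single Tn5 aminoglycoside phosphotransferase gene (NeoR/KanR) sits behind tandem bacterial (bla) and SV40 early promoters and ends with an HSV TK polyadenylation signal. It confers kanamycin resistance in bacteria and can support G418 selection in mammalian cells. The small ble and bGH poly(A) fragments appear to be backbone remnants or annotation artefacts.

KIX is the CBP domain that binds phosphorylated CREB, so recruitment of this protein to an activated, donor-labelled CREB partner should bring the acceptors close to the donor. That would allow a FRET-type readout. The donor construct is not part of this record. The associated work used the sensor to image the coupling of neuronal and CREB activity in the mouse brain.
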