Features (pLannotate 1.2.2; 16 found; start..end, strand, type, name):
     61..364     +  enhancer       CMV enhancer: human cytomegalovirus immediate early enhancer
    365..568     +  promoter       CMV promoter: human cytomegalovirus (CMV) immediate early promoter
    613..1344    +  CDS            mMaroon1: mMaroon1 is a basic (constitutively fluorescent) far red fluorescent protein published in 2016, derived from Entacmaea quadricolor. It is reported to be a rapidly-maturing monomer with high acid sensitivity.
   1345..1378    +  misc_feature   MCS (fragment): multiple cloning site
   1594..1626    +  misc_feature   MCS (fragment): multiple cloning site
   1630..2361    +  CDS            mMaroon1: mMaroon1 is a basic (constitutively fluorescent) far red fluorescent protein published in 2016, derived from Entacmaea quadricolor. It is reported to be a rapidly-maturing monomer with high acid sensitivity.
   2366..2450    +  CDS            large T antigen (fragment): large T antigen from SV40 (simian virus 40)
   2473..2594    +  polyA_signal   SV40 poly(A) signal: SV40 polyadenylation signal
   2628..3056    -  rep_origin     f1 ori (sequence partly withheld): f1 bacteriophage origin of replication; arrow indicates direction of (+) strand synthesis
   3083..3187    +  promoter       AmpR promoter: bla
   3189..3546    +  promoter       SV40 promoter: SV40 enhancer and early promoter
   3581..4375    +  CDS            NeoR/KanR: aminoglycoside phosphotransferase from Tn5; aph(3')-II (or nptII); confers resistance to neomycin, kanamycin, and G418 (Geneticin®)
   4396..4548    +  CDS            ble (fragment): BLE_KLEPN - Experimental evidence at protein level: Swiss-Prot protein existence level 1. Binding protein with a strong affinity to the bleomycin family of antibiotics. Binds to CL990; an antimitotic-antibiotic compound. From Klebsiella pneumoniae.
   4607..4654    +  polyA_signal   HSV TK poly(A) signal: herpes simplex virus thymidine kinase polyadenylation signal (Cole and Stacy, 1985)
   4745..4761    -  polyA_signal   bGH poly(A) signal (fragment): bovine growth hormone polyadenylation signal
   4983..5571    +  rep_origin     ori: high-copy-number ColE1/pMB1/pBR322/pUC origin of replication
>Addgene plasmid #137005 | CMV-mMaroon-KIX-mMaroon | addgene full sequence | sequence record 272047 | Addgene NGS Result
TAGTTATTAATAGTAATCAATTACGGGGTCATTAGTTCATAGCCCATATATGGAGTTCCGCGTTACATAA
CTTACGGTAAATGGCCCGCCTGGCTGACCGCCCAACGACCCCCGCCCATTGACGTCAATAATGACGTATG
TTCCCATAGTAACGCCAATAGGGACTTTCCATTGACGTCAATGGGTGGAGTATTTACGGTAAACTGCCCA
CTTGGCAGTACATCAAGTGTATCATATGCCAAGTACGCCCCCTATTGACGTCAATGACGGTAAATGGCCC
GCCTGGCATTATGCCCAGTACATGACCTTATGGGACTTTCCTACTTGGCAGTACATCTACGTATTAGTCA
TCGCTATTACCATGGTGATGCGGTTTTGGCAGTACATCAATGGGCGTGGATAGCGGTTTGACTCACGGGG
ATTTCCAAGTCTCCACCCCATTGACGTCAATGGGAGTTTGTTTTGGCACCAAAATCAACGGGACTTTCCA
AAATGTCGTAACAACTCCGCCCCATTGACGCAAATGGGCGGTAGGCGTGTACGGTGGGAGGTCTATATAA
GCAGAGCTGGTTTAGTGAACCGTCAGATCCGCTAGCGCTACCGGTCGCCACCATGGTGAGCAAGGGCGAG
GAGCTGATCAAGGAGAACATGCACACCAAGCTGTACCTGACAGGCACCGTGAACAACCACTACTTCGAAT
GCACCGCCGAAGGGGAGGGCAAGCCCTACGAGGGCACCCAGACCAACAGGATCAAGGTTGTGCGCGGAGG
CCCCCTGCCGTTCGCATTCGACATCCTGGCCCCCTGCTTTATGTACGGGAGCAAGACCTTCATTAACCAT
CCACCTGACATTCCCGATTATTTTAAGCAGTCCTTCCCTGAGGGCTTCACATGGGAGAGAACCACCGTTT
ACGAAGACGGGGGCACACTCACTGCTACACAGGACACCAGCCTCCAGGACGGCTGCCTGATCTACAACGT
CCAAGTCAGAGGGGAGAACTTCCCATCCAACGGCCCTGTGATGCAGAAGAAAACACTCGGCTGGGAGGCC
AGTACCGAGACCCTGTACCCCGCTGACGGCAGCCTGGAAGGCAGACTGGACTGGGCCCTGAAGCTCGTGG
GCGGGGGCCACCTGCACTGCAGACTGGAAACCACATACAGATCCAAGAAACCCGCAAAGAACCTCAAGAT
GCCCGGCGTCTATTTTATTGACAGGAGACTGGAAAGAATCAAGGAGGCCGACAATGAGACCTACGTCGAG
CAGCACGAGGTGGCTGTGGCCAGATACTGCGACCTCCCTAGCAAACTGGGGCACAAACTTAATGGCATGG
ACGAGCTGTACAAGTCCGGACTCAGATCTCGAGCTCAAGCTTCGAATTGGCATGAACATGTGACTCAGGA
CCTACGGAGTCATCTAGTCCATAAACTCGTTCAAGCCATCTTCCCAACTCCAGACCCTGCAGCTCTGAAA
GATCGCCGCATGGAGAACCTGGTTGCCTATGCTAAGAAAGTGGAGGGAGACATGTATGAGTCTGCTAATA
GCAGGGATGAATACTATCATTTATTAGCAGAGAAAATCTATAAAATACAAAAATCTGCAGTCGACGGTAC
CGCGGGCCCGGGATCCGGAATGGTGAGCAAGGGCGAGGAGCTGATCAAGGAGAACATGCACACCAAGCTG
TACCTGACAGGCACCGTGAACAACCACTACTTCGAATGCACCGCCGAAGGGGAGGGCAAGCCCTACGAGG
GCACCCAGACCAACAGGATCAAGGTTGTGCGCGGAGGCCCCCTGCCGTTCGCATTCGACATCCTGGCCCC
CTGCTTTATGTACGGGAGCAAGACCTTCATTAACCATCCACCTGACATTCCCGATTATTTTAAGCAGTCC
TTCCCTGAGGGCTTCACATGGGAGAGAACCACCGTTTACGAAGACGGGGGCACACTCACTGCTACACAGG
ACACCAGCCTCCAGGACGGCTGCCTGATCTACAACGTCCAAGTCAGAGGGGAGAACTTCCCATCCAACGG
CCCTGTGATGCAGAAGAAAACACTCGGCTGGGAGGCCAGTACCGAGACCCTGTACCCCGCTGACGGCAGC
CTGGAAGGCAGACTGGACTGGGCCCTGAAGCTCGTGGGCGGGGGCCACCTGCACTGCAGACTGGAAACCA
CATACAGATCCAAGAAACCCGCAAAGAACCTCAAGATGCCCGGCGTCTATTTTATTGACAGGAGACTGGA
AAGAATCAAGGAGGCCGACAATGAGACCTACGTCGAGCAGCACGAGGTGGCTGTGGCCAGATACTGCGAC
CTCCCTAGCAAACTGGGGCACAAACTTAATGGCATGGACGAGCTGTACAAGTAACTGATCATAATCAGCC
ATACCACATTTGTAGAGGTTTTACTTGCTTTAAAAAACCTCCCACACCTCCCCCTGAACCTGAAACATAA
AATGAATGCAATTGTTGTTGTTAACTTGTTTATTGCAGCTTATAATGGTTACAAATAAAGCAATAGCATC
ACAAATTTCACAAATAAAGCATTTTTTTCACTGCATTCTAGTTGTGGTTTGTCCAAACTCATCAATGTAT
CTTAACGCGTAAATTGTAAGCGTTAATATTTTGTTAAAATTCGCGTTAAATTTTTGTTAAATCAGCTCAT
TTTTTAACCAATAGGCCGAAATCGGCAAAATCCCTTATAAATCAAAAGAATAGACCGAGATAGGGT
[37 nt withheld, positions 2727-2763]
AAAGAACGTGGACTCCAACGTCAAAGG
[49 nt withheld, positions 2791-2839]
T
[91 nt withheld, positions 2841-2931]
G
[124 nt withheld, positions 2933-3056]
CAGGTGGCACTTTTCGGGGAAATGTGCGCGGAACCCCTATTTGTTTATTTTTCTAAATACATTCAAATAT
GTATCCGCTCATGAGACAATAACCCTGATAAATGCTTCAATAATATTGAAAAAGGAAGAGTCCTGAGGCG
GAAAGAACCAGCTGTGGAATGTGTGTCAGTTAGGGTGTGGAAAGTCCCCAGGCTCCCCAGCAGGCAGAAG
TATGCAAAGCATGCATCTCAATTAGTCAGCAACCAGGTGTGGAAAGTCCCCAGGCTCCCCAGCAGGCAGA
AGTATGCAAAGCATGCATCTCAATTAGTCAGCAACCATAGTCCCGCCCCTAACTCCGCCCATCCCGCCCC
TAACTCCGCCCAGTTCCGCCCATTCTCCGCCCCATGGCTGACTAATTTTTTTTATTTATGCAGAGGCCGA
GGCCGCCTCGGCCTCTGAGCTATTCCAGAAGTAGTGAGGAGGCTTTTTTGGAGGCCTAGGCTTTTGCAAA
GATCGATCAAGAGACAGGATGAGGATCGTTTCGCATGATTGAACAAGATGGATTGCACGCAGGTTCTCCG
GCCGCTTGGGTGGAGAGGCTATTCGGCTATGACTGGGCACAACAGACAATCGGCTGCTCTGATGCCGCCG
TGTTCCGGCTGTCAGCGCAGGGGCGCCCGGTTCTTTTTGTCAAGACCGACCTGTCCGGTGCCCTGAATGA
ACTGCAAGACGAGGCAGCGCGGCTATCGTGGCTGGCCACGACGGGCGTTCCTTGCGCAGCTGTGCTCGAC
GTTGTCACTGAAGCGGGAAGGGACTGGCTGCTATTGGGCGAAGTGCCGGGGCAGGATCTCCTGTCATCTC
ACCTTGCTCCTGCCGAGAAAGTATCCATCATGGCTGATGCAATGCGGCGGCTGCATACGCTTGATCCGGC
TACCTGCCCATTCGACCACCAAGCGAAACATCGCATCGAGCGAGCACGTACTCGGATGGAAGCCGGTCTT
GTCGATCAGGATGATCTGGACGAAGAGCATCAGGGGCTCGCGCCAGCCGAACTGTTCGCCAGGCTCAAGG
CGAGCATGCCCGACGGCGAGGATCTCGTCGTGACCCATGGCGATGCCTGCTTGCCGAATATCATGGTGGA
AAATGGCCGCTTTTCTGGATTCATCGACTGTGGCCGGCTGGGTGTGGCGGACCGCTATCAGGACATAGCG
TTGGCTACCCGTGATATTGCTGAAGAGCTTGGCGGCGAATGGGCTGACCGCTTCCTCGTGCTTTACGGTA
TCGCCGCTCCCGATTCGCAGCGCATCGCCTTCTATCGCCTTCTTGACGAGTTCTTCTGAGCGGGACTCTG
GGGTTCGAAATGACCGACCAAGCGACGCCCAACCTGCCATCACGAGATTTCGATTCCACCGCCGCCTTCT
ATGAAAGGTTGGGCTTCGGAATCGTTTTCCGGGACGCCGGCTGGATGATCCTCCAGCGCGGGGATCTCAT
GCTGGAGTTCTTCGCCCACCCTAGGGGGAGGCTAACTGAAACACGGAAGGAGACAATACCGGAAGGAACC
CGCGCTATGACGGCAATAAAAAGACAGAATAAAACGCACGGTGTTGGGTCGTTTGTTCATAAACGCGGGG
TTCGGTCCCAGGGCTGGCACTCTGTCGATACCCCACCGAGACCCCATTGGGGCCAATACGCCCGCGTTTC
TTCCTTTTCCCCACCCCACCCCCCAAGTTCGGGTGAAGGCCCAGGGCTCGCAGCCAACGTCGGGGCGGCA
GGCCCTGCCATAGCCTCAGGTTACTCATATATACTTTAGATTGATTTAAAACTTCATTTTTAATTTAAAA
GGATCTAGGTGAAGATCCTTTTTGATAATCTCATGACCAAAATCCCTTAACGTGAGTTTTCGTTCCACTG
AGCGTCAGACCCCGTAGAAAAGATCAAAGGATCTTCTTGAGATCCTTTTTTTCTGCGCGTAATCTGCTGC
TTGCAAACAAAAAAACCACCGCTACCAGCGGTGGTTTGTTTGCCGGATCAAGAGCTACCAACTCTTTTTC
CGAAGGTAACTGGCTTCAGCAGAGCGCAGATACCAAATACTGTTCTTCTAGTGTAGCCGTAGTTAGGCCA
CCACTTCAAGAACTCTGTAGCACCGCCTACATACCTCGCTCTGCTAATCCTGTTACCAGTGGCTGCTGCC
AGTGGCGATAAGTCGTGTCTTACCGGGTTGGACTCAAGACGATAGTTACCGGATAAGGCGCAGCGGTCGG
GCTGAACGGGGGGTTCGTGCACACAGCCCAGCTTGGAGCGAACGACCTACACCGAACTGAGATACCTACA
GCGTGAGCTATGAGAAAGCGCCACGCTTCCCGAAGGGAGAAAGGCGGACAGGTATCCGGTAAGCGGCAGG
GTCGGAACAGGAGAGCGCACGAGGGAGCTTCCAGGGGGAAACGCCTGGTATCTTTATAGTCCTGTCGGGT
TTCGCCACCTCTGACTTGAGCGTCGATTTTTGTGATGCTCGTCAGGGGGGCGGAGCCTATGGAAAAACGC
CAGCAACGCGGCCTTTTTACGGTTCCTGGCCTTTTGCTGGCCTTTTGCTCACATGTTCTTTCCTGCGTTA
TCCCCTGATTCTGTGGATAACCGTATTACCGCCATGCAT
